>Addgene plasmid #107870 | pClodANL-Cherry | addgene full sequence | sequence record 212676 | Addgene NGS Result
AAGATCTAGCGCTGCGGACACATACAAAGTTGCCCACAGATTCCGTGGATAAGCAGGGGACTAACATGTG
AGGCAAAACAGCAGGGCCGCGCCGGTGGCGTTTTTCCATAGGCTCCGCCCTCCTGCCAGAGTTCACATAA
ACAGACGCTTTTCCGGTGCATCTGTGGGAGCCGTGAGGCTCAACCATGAATCTGACAGTACGGGCGAAAC
CCGACAGGACTTAAAGATCCCCACCGTTTCCGGCGGGTCGCTCCCTCTTGCGCTCTCCTGTTCCGACCCT
GCCGTTTACCGGATACCTGTTCCGCCTTTCTCCCTTACGGGAAGTGTGGCGCTTTCTCATAGCTCACACA
CTGGTATCTCGGCTCGGTGTAGGTCGTTCGCTCCAAGCTGGGCTGTAAGCAAGAACTCCCCGTTCAGCCC
GACTGCTGCGCCTTATCCGGTAACTGTTCACTTGAGTCCAACCCGGAAAAGCACGGTAAAACGCCACTGG
CAGCAGCCATTGGTAACTGGGAGTTCGCAGAGGATTTGTTTAGCTAAACACGCGGTTGCTCTTGAAGTGT
GCGCCAAAGTCCGGCTACACTGGAAGGACAGATTTGGTTGCTGTGCTCTGCGAAAGCCAGTTACCACGGT
TAAGCAGTTCCCCAACTGACTTAACCTTCGATCAAACCACCTCCCCAGGTGGTTTTTTCGTTTACAGGGC
AAAAGATTACGCGCAGAAAAAAAGGATCTCAAGAAGATCCTTTGATCAGCGGCCGCAAAAAAGGTACCTG
CCATGTATACTAGACCTTAATTAACACAGCTAACACCACGTCGTCCCTATCTGCTGCCCTAGGTCTATGA
GTGGTTGCTGGATAACTTTACGGGCATGCATAAGGCTCGTATAATATATTCAGGGAGACCACAACGGTTT
CCCTCTACAAATAATTTTGTTTAACTTTGAGGGACAATAATTTTGTTTAACTTTAAGAAGGAGATATACA
TTACTAGTATCGATGTCTAGAGGGGTCTCAAAGGGTGAAGAGGACAACATGGCAATAATTAAAGAGTTCA
TGAGATTTAAAGTCCATATGGAGGGTTCAGTCAACGGACACGAGTTCGAGATTGAGGGTGAGGGAGAGGG
AAGGCCATACGAGGGAACTCAGACTGCAAAGTTGAAGGTCACAAAAGGTGGACCTTTACCATTCGCATGG
GACATATTATCACCACAGTTTATGTATGGTTCTAAGGCATACGTCAAGCACCCAGCTGATATTCCAGACT
ACTTGAAGTTGTCTTTTCCTGAAGGTTTCAAATGGGAGAGGGTCATGAACTTCGAGGACGGAGGAGTCGT
CACTGTCACTCAGGACTCATCTTTGCAGGATGGAGAGTTTATATACAAAGTTAAATTGAGGGGAACAAAC
TTCCCATCAGACGGACCAGTCATGCAAAAGAAGACTATGGGTTGGGAGGCTTCTTCAGAGAGGATGTACC
CAGAGGACGGAGCTTTGAAGGGTGAGATAAAACAAAGGTTGAAATTGAAGGACGGTGGTCACTACGACGC
TGAAGTTAAGACAACATACAAGGCTAAGAAGCCTGTCCAATTGCCTGGTGCTTATAACGTCAACATTAAA
TTGGACATTACTTCTCACAACGAGGATTACACTATTGTCGAGCAATACGAGAGGGCTGAGGGAAGACACT
CTACTGGAGGTGGCAGTGATGGGACTAGAGGAGTTTTTACTCTGGAAGATTTTGTTGGCGATTGGCGTCA
GACCGCGGGTTATAATTTGGATCAAGTCCTGGAACAGGGTGGCGTAAGCTCTCTGTTCCAGAACCTGGGT
GTGAGCGTGACGCCGATTCAGCGCATCGTTCTGTCCGGCGAGAACGGTCTGAAAATTGATATTCATGTGA
TCATCCCGTACGAAGGCCTGAGCGGTGACCAAATGGGTCAAATCGAGAAAATCTTTAAAGTCGTCTACCC
AGTTGACGATCACCACTTCAAGGTTATCTTGCATTACGGTACGCTGGTGATTGATGGTGTGACCCCGAAT
ATGATTGACTATTTCGGCCGTCCGTATGAAGGCATTGCCGTTTTTGACGGTAAAAAGATCACCGTCACCG
GTACCCTGTGGAATGGCAATAAGATTATTGACGAGCGTCTGATTAACCCGGACGGCAGCCTGCTGTTCCG
CGTGACCATCAACGGTGTCACGGGTTGGCGTCTGTGCGAGCGCATCCTGGCATAATAAGTCGACGTTAAT
AACAGGCCTGCTGGTAATCGCAGGCCTTTTTATTTTTTTTTTTTGCTAGCAAATTCTTGAAGACGAAAGG
GCCTCGTGATACGCCTATTTTTATAGGTTAATGTCATGATAATAATGGTTTCTTAGACGTCAGGTGGCAC
TTTTCGGGGAAATGTGCGCGGAACCCCTATTTGTTTATTTTTCTAAATACATTCAAATATGTATCCGCTC
ATGAGACAATAACCCTGATAAATGCTTCAATAATATTGAAAAAGGAAGAGTATGAGTATTCAACATTTCC
GTGTCGCCCTTATTCCCTTTTTTGCGGCATTTTGCCTTCCTGTTTTTGCTCACCCAGAAACGCTGGTGAA
AGTAAAAGATGCTGAAGATCAGTTGGGTGCACGAGTGGGTTACATCGAACTGGATCTCAACAGCGGTAAG
ATCCTTGAGAGTTTTCGCCCCGAAGAACGTTTTCCAATGATGAGCACTTTTAAAGTTCTGCTATGTGGCG
CGGTATTATCCCGTGTTGACGCCGGGCAAGAGCAACTCGGTCGCCGCATACACTATTCTCAGAATGACTT
GGTTGAGTACTCACCAGTCACAGAAAAGCATCTTACGGATGGCATGACAGTAAGAGAATTATGCAGTGCT
GCCATAACCATGAGTGATAACACTGCGGCCAACTTACTTCTGACAACGATCGGAGGACCGAAGGAGCTAA
CCGCTTTTTTGCACAACATGGGGGATCATGTAACTCGCCTTGATCGTTGGGAACCGGAGCTGAATGAAGC
CATACCAAACGACGAGCGTGACACCACGATGCCTGCAGCAATGGCAACAACGTTGCGCAAACTATTAACT
GGCGAACTACTTACTCTAGCTTCCCGGCAACAATTAATAGACTGGATGGAGGCGGATAAAGTTGCAGGAC
CACTTCTGCGCTCGGCCCTTCCGGCTGGCTGGTTTATTGCTGATAAATCTGGAGCCGGTGAGCGTGGGTC
TCGCGGTATCATTGCAGCACTGGGGCCAGATGGTAAGCCCTCCCGTATCGTAGTTATCTACACGACGGGG
AGTCAGGCAACTATGGATGAACGAAATAGACAGATCGCTGAGATAGGTGCCTCACTGATTAAGCATTGGT
AACTGTCAGACCAAGTTTACTCATATATACTTTAGATTGATTTAAAACTTCATTTTTAATTTAAAAGGAT
CTAGGTGAAGATCCTTTTTGATAATCTCATGACCAAAATCCCTTAACGTGAGTTTTCGTTCCACTGAGCG
TCAGACCCC
Features (pLannotate 1.2.2; 7 found; start..end, strand, type, name):
      9..747     -  rep_origin     CloDF13 ori: Plasmids containing the CloDF13 (CDF) origin of replication can be propagated in E. coli cells that contain additional plasmids with compatible origins.
    791..856     +  CDS            sspB (fragment): SSPB_ECOLI - Experimental evidence at protein level: Swiss-Prot protein existence level 1. Also stimulates degradation of the N-terminus of RseA (residues 1-108, alone or in complex with sigma-E) by ClpX-ClpP in a non-ssrA-mediated fashion. From Escherichia coli (strain K12).
    952..974     +  RBS            RBS: efficient ribosome binding site from bacteriophage T7 gene 10 (Olins and Rangwala, 1989)
   1005..1691    +  CDS            mCherry: mCherry is a basic (constitutively fluorescent) red fluorescent protein published in 2004, derived from Discosoma sp.. It is reported to be a very rapidly-maturing monomer with low acid sensitivity.
   1716..2222    +  CDS            LUCI_OPLGR (fragment): Experimental evidence at protein level: Swiss-Prot protein existence level 1. Catalytic subunit of oplophorus-luciferin 2-monooxygenase. Oxidoreductase that converts coelenterazine (the oplophorus luciferin) to coelenteramide under emission of blue light with a maximum at 454 nm. Is also active with bisdeoxycoelenterazine. From Oplophorus gracilirostris (Luminous shrimp).
   2397..2501    +  promoter       AmpR promoter: bla
   2502..3362    +  CDS            AmpR: β-lactamase; bla; confers resistance to ampicillin, carbenicillin, and related antibiotics
