[The description below was written by a language model from this plasmid's Addgene catalogue record and pLannotate feature annotations shown in this document.]
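Description:
pClodANL-Cherry is a small (about 3.5 kb) bacterial expression plasmid built on the pClodANL backbone for producing an mCherry–NanoLuc fusion protein in Escherichia coli. It replicates from the CloDF13 (CDF) origin, which the record lists as low copy and which is compatible with other common origin classes, so the plasmid can be maintained alongside additional plasmids in the same cell. Selection is by ampicillin, through a β-lactamase gene driven by its native bla promoter.

The expression cassette is recorded as being under the proD promoter. This promoter is not annotated as such in the feature table, although it presumably lies in the region upstream of the ribosome binding site. A short match labelled as an sspB fragment falls in that same upstream region, and the record does not explain its role. Translation is initiated from the efficient bacteriophage T7 gene 10 ribosome binding site. This is followed by the mCherry coding sequence, a monomeric, rapidly maturing red fluorescent protein derived from Discosoma. Immediately downstream is a luciferase sequence annotated as a fragment of the Oplophorus gracilirostris catalytic subunit, which corresponds to the NanoLuc tag fused to the C terminus of the insert. The insert was introduced by Gibson assembly.

The resulting protein combines a fluorescent and a luminescent readout in one polypeptide. The associated work uses E. coli as a platform for studying phosphoinositide biology. In that context the construct plausibly serves as a dual-reporter reference or control within a NanoLuc-tagged vector series, though the record states its purpose only as bacterial expression of Cherry-NanoLuc.
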