Addgene plasmid #107870: pClodANL-Cherry
Purpose: Bacterial expression of cherry-NanoLuc
Depositing lab: Sanford Simon. Depositing organization: Rockefeller University. Publication: Escherichia coli as a platform for the study of phosphoinositide biology. Botero S, Chiaroni-Clarke R, Simon SM. Sci Adv. 2019 Mar 27;5(3):eaat4872. doi: 10.1126/sciadv.aat4872. eCollection 2019 Mar. PubMed 30944849.
Backbone
  Vector backbone: pClodANL
  Vector type: Bacterial Expression, Luciferase
Growth in bacteria
  Bacterial resistance: Ampicillin, 100 μg/mL
  Growth temperature: 37°C
  Growth strain: DH5alpha
  Copy number: Low Copy
Gene/Insert
  Gene/Insert name: Cherry (red fluorescent protein)
  Species: Synthetic
  Promoter: pro D
  Tag / fusion protein: NanoLuc (C terminal on insert)
  Cloning method: Gibson Cloning
  Sequencing primers: 5′ CCACGTCGTCCCTATCT; 3′ gatgcgctgaatcggcgtca
Terms and licenses: Academic/Nonprofit Terms; Industry Terms: Not Available to Industry
How to cite: pClodANL-Cherry was a gift from Sanford Simon (Addgene plasmid # 107870 ; http://n2t.net/addgene:107870 ; RRID:Addgene_107870)
