>Addgene plasmid #107870 | pClodANL-Cherry | depositor partial sequence | sequence record 203469 | pClodANL-Cherry sequence 3572 bps
AAGATCTAGCGCTGCGGACACATACAAAGTTACCCACAGATTCCGTGGATAAGCAGGGGACTAACATGTG
AGGCAAAACAGCAGGGCCGCGCCGGTGGCGTTTTTCCATAGGCTCCGCCCTCCTGCCAGAGTTCACATAA
ACAGACGCTTTTCCGGTGCATCTGTGGGAGCCGTGAGGCTCAACCATGAATCTGACAGTACGGGCGAAAC
CCGACAGGACTTAAAGATCCCCACCGTTTCCGGCGGGTCGCTCCCTCTTGCGCTCTCCTGTTCCGACCCT
GCCGTTTACCGGATACCTGTTCCGCCTTTCTCCCTTACGGGAAGTGTGGCGCTTTCTCATAGCTCACACA
CTGGTATCTCGGCTCGGTGTAGGTCGTTCGCTCCAAGCTGGGCTGTAAGCAAGAACTCCCCGTTCAGCCC
GACTGCTGCGCCTTATCCGGTAACTGTTCACTTGAGTCCAACCCGGAAAAGCACGGTAAAACGCCACTGG
CAGCAGCCATTGGTAACTGGGAGTTCGCAGAGGATTTGTTTAGCTAAACACGCGGTTGCTCTTGAAGTGT
GCGCCAAAGTCCGGCTACACTGGAAGGACAGATTTGGTTGCTGTGCTCTGCGAAAGCCAGTTACCACGGT
TAAGCAGTTCCCCAACTGACTTAACCTTCGATCAAACCACCTCCCCAGGTGGTTTTTTCGAAGGTTAAGT
CAGTTGGGGAACTGCTTAACCTTCGATCAAACCACCTCCCCAGGTGGTTTTTTCGTTTACAGGGCAAAAG
ATTACGCGCAGAAAAAAAGGATCTCAAGAAGATCCTTTGATCAGCGGCCGCAAAAAAGGTACCTGCCATG
TATACTAGACCTTAATTAACACAGCTAACACCACGTCGTCCCTATCTGCTGCCCTAGGTCTATGAGTGGT
TGCTGGATAACTTTACGGGCATGCATAAGGCTCGTATAATATATTCAGGGAGACCACAACGGTTTCCCTC
TACAAATAATTTTGTTTAACTTTGAGGGACAATAATTTTGTTTAACTTTAAGAAGGAGATATACATTACT
AGTATCGATGTCTAGAGGGGTCTCAAAGGGTGAAGAGGACAACATGGCAATAATTAAAGAGTTCATGAGA
TTTAAAGTCCATATGGAGGGTTCAGTCAACGGACACGAGTTCGAGATTGAGGGTGAGGGAGAGGGAAGGC
CATACGAGGGAACTCAGACTGCAAAGTTGAAGGTCACAAAAGGTGGACCTTTACCATTCGCATGGGACAT
ATTATCACCACAGTTTATGTATGGTTCTAAGGCATACGTCAAGCACCCAGCTGATATTCCAGACTACTTG
AAGTTGTCTTTTCCTGAAGGTTTCAAATGGGAGAGGGTCATGAACTTCGAGGACGGAGGAGTCGTCACTG
TCACTCAGGACTCATCTTTGCAGGATGGAGAGTTTATATACAAAGTTAAATTGAGGGGAACAAACTTCCC
ATCAGACGGACCAGTCATGCAAAAGAAGACTATGGGTTGGGAGGCTTCTTCAGAGAGGATGTACCCAGAG
GACGGAGCTTTGAAGGGTGAGATAAAACAAAGGTTGAAATTGAAGGACGGTGGTCACTACGACGCTGAAG
TTAAGACAACATACAAGGCTAAGAAGCCTGTCCAATTGCCTGGTGCTTATAACGTCAACATTAAATTGGA
CATTACTTCTCACAACGAGGATTACACTATTGTCGAGCAATACGAGAGGGCTGAGGGAAGACACTCTACT
GGAGGTGGCAGTGATGGGACTAGAGGAGTTTTTACTCTGGAAGATTTTGTTGGCGATTGGCGTCAGACCG
CGGGTTATAATTTGGATCAAGTCCTGGAACAGGGTGGCGTAAGCTCTCTGTTCCAGAACCTGGGTGTGAG
CGTGACGCCGATTCAGCGCATCGTTCTGTCCGGCGAGAACGGTCTGAAAATTGATATTCATGTGATCATC
CCGTACGAAGGCCTGAGCGGTGACCAAATGGGTCAAATCGAGAAAATCTTTAAAGTCGTCTACCCAGTTG
ACGATCACCACTTCAAGGTTATCTTGCATTACGGTACGCTGGTGATTGATGGTGTGACCCCGAATATGAT
TGACTATTTCGGCCGTCCGTATGAAGGCATTGCCGTTTTTGACGGTAAAAAGATCACCGTCACCGGTACC
CTGTGGAATGGCAATAAGATTATTGACGAGCGTCTGATTAACCCGGACGGCAGCCTGCTGTTCCGCGTGA
CCATCAACGGTGTCACGGGTTGGCGTCTGTGCGAGCGCATCCTGGCATAATAAGTCGACGTTAATAACAG
GCCTGCTGGTAATCGCAGGCCTTTTTATTTTTTTTTTTGCTAGCAATTCTTGAAGACGAAAGGGCCTCGT
GATACGCCTATTTTTATAGGTTAATGTCATGATAATAATGGTTTCTTAGACGTCAGGTGGCACTTTTCGG
GGAAATGTGCGCGGAACCCCTATTTGTTTATTTTTCTAAATACATTCAAATATGTATCCGCTCATGAGAC
AATAACCCTGATAAATGCTTCAATAATATTGAAAAAGGAAGAGTATGAGTATTCAACATTTCCGTGTCGC
CCTTATTCCCTTTTTTGCGGCATTTTGCCTTCCTGTTTTTGCTCACCCAGAAACGCTGGTGAAAGTAAAA
GATGCTGAAGATCAGTTGGGTGCACGAGTGGGTTACATCGAACTGGATCTCAACAGCGGTAAGATCCTTG
AGAGTTTTCGCCCCGAAGAACGTTTTCCAATGATGAGCACTTTTAAAGTTCTGCTATGTGGCGCGGTATT
ATCCCGTGTTGACGCCGGGCAAGAGCAACTCGGTCGCCGCATACACTATTCTCAGAATGACTTGGTTGAG
TACTCACCAGTCACAGAAAAGCATCTTACGGATGGCATGACAGTAAGAGAATTATGCAGTGCTGCCATAA
CCATGAGTGATAACACTGCGGCCAACTTACTTCTGACAACGATCGGAGGACCGAAGGAGCTAACCGCTTT
TTTGCACAACATGGGGGATCATGTAACTCGCCTTGATCGTTGGGAACCGGAGCTGAATGAAGCCATACCA
AACGACGAGCGTGACACCACGATGCCTGCAGCAATGGCAACAACGTTGCGCAAACTATTAACTGGCGAAC
TACTTACTCTAGCTTCCCGGCAACAATTAATAGACTGGATGGAGGCGGATAAAGTTGCAGGACCACTTCT
GCGCTCGGCCCTTCCGGCTGGCTGGTTTATTGCTGATAAATCTGGAGCCGGTGAGCGTGGGTCTCGCGGT
ATCATTGCAGCACTGGGGCCAGATGGTAAGCCCTCCCGTATCGTAGTTATCTACACGACGGGGAGTCAGG
CAACTATGGATGAACGAAATAGACAGATCGCTGAGATAGGTGCCTCACTGATTAAGCATTGGTAACTGTC
AGACCAAGTTTACTCATATATACTTTAGATTGATTTAAAACTTCATTTTTAATTTAAAAGGATCTAGGTG
AAGATCCTTTTTGATAATCTCATGACCAAAATCCCTTAACGTGAGTTTTCGTTCCACTGAGCGTCAGACC
CC
